Addgene plasmid #64538: FRP1671
Purpose: Inducible MET15 gene
Depositing lab: Joerg Stelling. Depositing organization: ETH Zurich (Swiss Federal Institute of Technology). Publication: A shuttle vector series for precise genetic engineering of Saccharomyces cerevisiae. Gnugge R, Liphardt T, Rudolf F. Yeast. 2015 Dec 9. doi: 10.1002/yea.3144. PubMed 26647923.
Backbone
  Vector backbone: pRG216
  Backbone manufacturer: Robert Gnuegge
  Backbone size w/o insert (bp): 4557
  Total vector size (bp): 6727
  Vector type: Yeast Expression
  Selectable markers: URA3
Growth in bacteria
  Bacterial resistance: Ampicillin, 100 μg/mL
  Growth temperature: 37°C
  Growth strain: DH5alpha
  Copy number: High Copy
Gene/Insert
  Gene/Insert name: MET15
  Species: S. cerevisiae (budding yeast)
  Insert size (bp): 2266
  Entrez Gene: MET17 (a.k.a. YLR303W, MET15, MET25)
  Promoter: (lexA-box)_4-P_CYC1_minimal
  Cloning method: Restriction Enzyme; 5′ cloning site SacI (not destroyed); 3′ cloning site KpnI (not destroyed)
  Sequencing primers: 5′ T7; 3′ T3
Resource information
  A portion of this plasmid was derived from a plasmid made by: The insert's promoter was derived from FRP793 (Ottoz et al. [2014]: Inducible, tightly regulated and growth condition-independent transcription factor in Saccharomyces cerevisiae.).
Terms and licenses: Academic/Nonprofit Terms; Industry Terms: Not Available to Industry
How to cite: FRP1671 was a gift from Joerg Stelling (Addgene plasmid # 64538 ; http://n2t.net/addgene:64538 ; RRID:Addgene_64538)
