[The description below was written by a language model from this plasmid's Addgene catalogue record and pLannotate feature annotations shown in this document.]
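Description:
FRP1671 is a 6.7 kb yeast expression shuttle plasmid built on the pRG216 backbone, a member of a vector series designed for precise genetic engineering of Saccharomyces cerevisiae. In E. coli it is maintained at high copy through a ColE1/pUC-type origin and selected with ampicillin via the β-lactamase gene and its native promoter. In yeast, the annotated CEN6 centromere fused to an autonomously replicating sequence indicates stable, low-copy episomal maintenance. Selection there relies on URA3 expressed from its own promoter, which complements uracil auxotrophy and can be counterselected with 5-fluoroorotic acid.

The payload is an approximately 2.3 kb cassette cloned between SacI and KpnI sites, both retained, and flanked by T7 and T3 promoters that serve as sequencing primer sites. It carries the S. cerevisiae MET15 open reading frame (also called MET17 or MET25), a gene of sulfur amino acid biosynthesis commonly used as a methionine auxotrophic marker. According to the catalogue fields, MET15 is placed under a synthetic promoter of four lexA operator boxes upstream of a minimal CYC1 promoter, taken from an earlier plasmid. The automated feature table does not annotate this promoter, but the unannotated stretch between the T7 promoter and the coding sequence is where it would lie. Such a promoter is essentially silent unless a LexA DNA-binding-domain-based transcription factor is present. No such activator is encoded here, so it must be supplied by the host strain or another construct.

The stated purpose is inducible MET15 expression, allowing its level to be tuned. The terminator is not annotated, and the short lacZα, lacI, lac operator and LEU2 promoter fragments appear to be backbone remnants or incidental annotation matches.
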