Features (pLannotate 1.2.2; 15 found; start..end, strand, type, name):
     18..521     +  misc_feature   CEN/ARS: S. cerevisiae CEN6 centromere fused to an autonomously replicating sequence
    543..617     +  CDS            YE020_YEAST (fragment): Protein uncertain: Swiss-Prot protein existence level 5. From Saccharomyces cerevisiae (strain ATCC 204508 / S288c) (Baker's yeast).
    839..1642    -  CDS            URA3: orotidine-5'-phosphate decarboxylase, required for uracil biosynthesis; S. cerevisiae URA3; yeast auxotrophic marker, counterselectable with 5-fluoroorotic acid (5-FOA)
   1643..1855    -  promoter       URA3 promoter: S. cerevisiae URA3
   1867..1945    -  CDS            lacZα (fragment): LacZα fragment of β-galactosidase; lacZ fragment
   1948..1966    +  promoter       T7 promoter: promoter for bacteriophage T7 RNA polymerase
   2354..2383    +  misc_feature   MCS (fragment): pBluescript multiple cloning site
   2384..3715    +  CDS            MET17: CYSD_YEAST - Also known as MET15 From Saccharomyces cerevisiae (strain ATCC 204508 / S288c) (Baker's yeast).
   4369..4386    -  promoter       LEU2 promoter (fragment): S. cerevisiae LEU2
   4410..4428    -  promoter       T3 promoter: promoter for bacteriophage T3 RNA polymerase
   4473..4489    -  protein_bind   lac operator: The lac repressor binds to the lac operator to inhibit transcription in E. coli. This inhibition can be relieved by adding lactose or isopropyl-β-D-thiogalactopyranoside (IPTG). lac repressor encoded by lacI
   4736..4787    -  CDS            lacI (fragment): lac repressor; lacI; The lac repressor binds to the lac operator to inhibit transcription in E. coli. This inhibition can be relieved by adding lactose or isopropyl-β-D-thiogalactopyranoside (IPTG).
   4970..5558    -  rep_origin     ori: high-copy-number ColE1/pMB1/pBR322/pUC origin of replication
   5737..6597    -  CDS            AmpR: β-lactamase; bla; confers resistance to ampicillin, carbenicillin, and related antibiotics
   6598..6702    -  promoter       AmpR promoter: bla
>Addgene plasmid #64538 | FRP1671 | depositor full sequence | sequence record 108559 | FRP1671 sequence 6727 bps
GACGTCGGGTCCTTTTCATCACGTGCTATAAAAATAATTATAATTTAAATTTTTTAATATAAATATATAA
ATTAAAAATAGAAAGTAAAAAAAGAAATTAAAGAAAAAATAGTTTTTGTTTTCCGAAGATGTAAAAGACT
CTAGGGGGATCGCCAACAAATACTACCTTTTATCTTGCTCTTCCTGCTCTCAGGTATTAATGCCGAATTG
TTTCATCTTGTCTGTGTAGAAGACCACACACGAAAATCCTGTGATTTTACATTTTACTTATCGTTAATCG
AATGTATATCTATTTAATCTGCTTTTCTTGTCTAATAAATATATATGTAAAGTACGCTTTTTGTTGAAAT
TTTTTAAACCTTTGTTTATTTTTTTTTCTTCATTCCGTAACTCTTCTACCTTCTTTATTTACTTTCTAAA
ATCCAAATACAAAACATAAAAATAAATAAACACAGAGTAAATTCCCAAATTATTCCATCATTAAAAGATA
CGAGGCGCGTGTAAGTTACAGGCAAGCGATCCGTCTTAATTAACTCTGGCGCGCCACTACTTTTTGGAAC
TCTTGTTGTTCTTTGGAGTTCAATGCGTCCATCTTTACAGTCCTGTCTTATTGTTCTTGATTTGTGCCCC
GTAAAATACTGTTACTTGGTTCTGGCGAGGTATTGGATAGTTCCTTTTTATAAAGGCCATGAAGGTTTTT
CTTTCCAATTTTTTTTTTTTCGTCATTATAGAAATCATTACGACCGAGATTCCCGGCATATGGTAATAAC
TGATATAATTAAATTGAAGCTCTAATTTGTGAGTTTAGTATACATGCATTTACTTATAATACAGTTTTTT
AGTTTTGCTGGCCGCATCTTCTCAAATATGCTTCCCAGCCTGCTTTTCTGTAACGTTCACCCTCTACCTT
AGCATCCCTTCCCTTTGCAAATAGTCCTCTTCCAACAATAATAATGTCAGATCCTGTAGAGACCACATCA
TCCACGGTTCTATACTGTTGACCCAATGCGTCTCCCTTGTCATCTAAACCCACACCGGGTGTCATAATCA
ACCAATCGTAACCTTCATCTCTTCCACCCATGTCTCTTTGAGCAATAAAGCCGATAACAAAATCTTTGTC
GCTCTTCGCAATGTCAACAGTACCCTTAGTATATTCTCCAGTAGCTAGGGAGCCCTTGCATGACAATTCT
GCTAACATCAAAAGGCCTCTAGGTTCCTTTGTTACTTCTTCCGCCGCCTGCTTCAAACCGCTAACAATAC
CTGGGCCCACCACACCGTGTGCATTCGTAATGTCTGCCCATTCTGCTATTCTGTATACACACGCAGAGTA
CTGCAATTTGACTGTATTACCAATGTCAGCAAATTTTCTGTCTTCGAAGAGTAAAAAATTGTACTTGGCG
GATAATGCCTTTAGCGGCTTAACTGTGCCCTCCATGGAAAAATCAGTCAAGAGATCCACATGTGTTTTTA
GTAAACAAATTTTGGGACCTAATGCTTCAACTAACTCCAGTAATTCCTTGGTGGTACGAACATCCAATGA
AGCACACAAGTTTGTTTGCTTTTCGTGCATGATATTAAATAGCTTGGCAGCAACAGGACTAGGATGAGTA
GCAGCACGTTCCTTATATGTAGCTTTCGACATGATTTATCTTCGTTTCCTGCACGTTTTTGTTCTGTGCA
GTTGGGTTAAGAATACTGGGCAATTTCATGTTTCTTCAACACCACCTATGCGTATATATACCAATCTAAG
TCTGTGCTCCTTCCTTCGTTCTTCCTTCTGCTCGGAGATTACCGAATCAAAAAAATTTCAAAGAAACCGG
AATCAAAAAAAAGAACAAAAAAAAAAAAGATGAATGAAAAGCGATCGGATGTGCTGCAAGGCGATTAAGT
TGGGTAACGCCAGGGTTTTCCCAGTCACGACGTTGTAAAACGACGGCCAGTGAATTGTAATACGACTCAC
TATAGGGCGAATTGGAGAAACAGAATAATATATAAACCTGTATAATATAACCTTGAAGACTATATTTCTT
TTCGCGGCCGCCTATAGGGCGAATTGGAGCTCCCTAGGTGCTGTATATACTCACAGCATAACTGTATATA
CACCCAGGGTCTAGGTGCTGTATATACTCACAGCATAACTGTATATACACCCAGGGTCTAGGTGCTGTAT
ATACTCACAGCATAACTGTATATACACCCAGGGTCTAGGTGCTGTATATACTCACAGCATAACTGTATAT
ACACCCAGGGTCTAGAGCATGTGCTCTGTATGTATATAAAACTCTTGTTTTCTTCTTTTCTCTTCTTTCC
TTATACATTAGGACCTTTGCAGCATAAATTACTATACTTCTATACTAGTGGATCCCCCGGGCTGCAGGAA
TTCATGCCATCTCATTTCGATACTGTTCAACTACACGCCGGTCAAGAGAACCCTGGTGACAATGCTCACA
GATCCAGAGCTGTACCAATTTACGCCACCACTTCTTATGTTTTCGAAAACTCTAAGCATGGTTCGCAATT
GTTTGGTTTAGAAGTTCCAGGTTACGTCTATTCCCGTTTCCAAAACCCAACCAGTAATGTTTTGGAAGAA
AGAATTGCTGCTTTAGAAGGTGGTGCTGCTGCTTTGGCTGTTTCCTCCGGTCAAGCCGCTCAAACCCTTG
CCATCCAAGGTTTGGCACACACTGGTGACAACATCGTTTCCACTTCTTACTTATACGGTGGTACTTATAA
CCAGTTCAAAATCTCGTTCAAAAGATTTGGTATCGAGGCTAGATTTGTTGAAGGTGACAATCCAGAAGAA
TTTGAAAAGGTCTTTGATGAAAGAACCAAGGCTGTTTATTTGGAAACCATTGGTAATCCAAAGTACAATG
TTCCGGATTTTGAAAAAATTGTTGCAATTGCTCACAAACACGGTATTCCAGTTGTCGTTGACAACACATT
TGGTGCCGGTGGTTACTTCTGTCAGCCAATTAAATACGGTGCTGATATTGTAACACATTCTGCTACCAAA
TGGATTGGTGGTCATGGTACTACTATCGGTGGTATTATTGTTGACTCTGGTAAGTTCCCATGGAAGGACT
ACCCAGAAAAGTTCCCTCAATTCTCTCAACCTGCCGAAGGTTATCACGGTACTATCTACAATGAAGCCTA
CGGTAACTTGGCATACATCGTTCATGTTAGAACTGAACTATTAAGAGATTTGGGTCCATTGATGAACCCA
TTTGCCTCTTTCTTGCTACTACAAGGTGTTGAAACATTATCTTTGAGAGCTGAAAGACACGGTGAAAATG
CATTGAAGTTAGCCAAATGGTTAGAACAATCCCCATACGTATCTTGGGTTTCATACCCTGGTTTAGCATC
TCATTCTCATCATGAAAATGCTAAGAAGTATCTATCTAACGGTTTCGGTGGTGTCTTATCTTTCGGTGTA
AAAGACTTACCAAATGCCGACAAGGAAACTGACCCATTCAAACTTTCTGGTGCTCAAGTTGTTGACAATT
TAAAGCTAGCCTCTAACTTGGCCAATGTTGGTGATGCCAAGACCTTAGTCATTGCTCCATACTTCACTAC
CCACAAACAATTAAATGACAAAGAAAAGTTGGCATCTGGTGTTACCAAGGACTTAATTCGTGTCTCTGTT
GGTATCGAATTTATTGATGACATTATTGCAGACTTCCAGCAATCTTTTGAAACTGTTTTCGCTGGCCAAA
AACCATGAGTGTGCGTAATGAGTTGTAAAATTATGTATAAACCTACTTTCTCTCACAAGTACTATACTTT
TATAAAACGAACTTTATTGAAATGAATATCCTTTTTTTCCCTTGTTACATGTCGTGACTCGTACTTTGAA
CCTAAATTGTTCTAACATCAAAGAACAGTGTTAATTCGCAGTCGAGAAGAAAAATATGGTGAACAAGACT
CATCTACTTCATGAGACTACTTTACGCCTCCTATAAAGCTGTCACACTGGATAAATTTATTGTAGGACCA
AGTTACAAAAGAGGATGATGGAGGTTTCTTTACAATAAAGAAGCACATGTGTGTTAACGTTTTTAGTATT
TGCTTGTTATGTAAATCAGGAAAACTTCGCGGGATTTGGTTGGATGCTACTTTCCATACAATAAATATTA
TAGATCAAAAAAGCCAAATTACAAGTAAAGATTAGTAAAGCTGTTGCAATTCCATCGTTGATAAAAATGT
TAGTTATTAAATATAAAAGTCAGAATAGGTGAACTTGGATTTAATTGTTGGCATTTCGTTGCTGCTAGAG
GCCATAATATTAGATAGCCAGGACATACTAGGTCTCCTCGTGGTATAGGAATGGTACCCAGCTTCGGCCG
TATTTACAGATAACGATGTCGTTATTATATATATATATATATATTGTCACTTGTACCCAGCTTTTGTTCC
CTTTAGTGAGGGTTAATTTCGAGCTTGGCGTAATCATGGTCATAGCTGTTTCCTGTGTGAAATTGTTATC
CGCTCACAACAGCTGGATGAATTGAATAGCTTTATGGACCCTGAAACCACAGCCACATTAACCTTCTTTG
ATGGTCAAAACTTATCCTTCACCATAAATATGCCTCGCAAAAAAGGTAATTAACATATATAGAATTACAT
TATTTATGAAATATCATCACTATCTCTTAGCATCTTTAATCCTTTTCTACATCAGATAACTTCGGTTTGT
TATCATCGTCTGTATTGTCATCAATTGGCGCGCCTCTCCCTGCAGGCATTAATGAATCGGCCAACGCGCG
GGGAGAGGCGGTTTGCGTATTGGGCGCTCTTCCGCTTCCTCGCTCACTGACTCGCTGCGCTCGGTCGTTC
GGCTGCGGCGAGCGGTATCAGCTCACTCAAAGGCGGTAATACGGTTATCCACAGAATCAGGGGATAACGC
AGGAAAGAACATGTGAGCAAAAGGCCAGCAAAAGGCCAGGAACCGTAAAAAGGCCGCGTTGCTGGCGTTT
TTCCATAGGCTCCGCCCCCCTGACGAGCATCACAAAAATCGACGCTCAAGTCAGAGGTGGCGAAACCCGA
CAGGACTATAAAGATACCAGGCGTTTCCCCCTGGAAGCTCCCTCGTGCGCTCTCCTGTTCCGACCCTGCC
GCTTACCGGATACCTGTCCGCCTTTCTCCCTTCGGGAAGCGTGGCGCTTTCTCATAGCTCACGCTGTAGG
TATCTCAGTTCGGTGTAGGTCGTTCGCTCCAAGCTGGGCTGTGTGCACGAACCCCCCGTTCAGCCCGACC
GCTGCGCCTTATCCGGTAACTATCGTCTTGAGTCCAACCCGGTAAGACACGACTTATCGCCACTGGCAGC
AGCCACTGGTAACAGGATTAGCAGAGCGAGGTATGTAGGCGGTGCTACAGAGTTCTTGAAGTGGTGGCCT
AACTACGGCTACACTAGAAGAACAGTATTTGGTATCTGCGCTCTGCTGAAGCCAGTTACCTTCGGAAAAA
GAGTTGGTAGCTCTTGATCCGGCAAACAAACCACCGCTGGTAGCGGTGGTTTTTTTGTTTGCAAGCAGCA
GATTACGCGCAGAAAAAAAGGATCTCAAGAAGATCCTTTGATCTTTTGTTTAAACCTACGGGGTCTGACG
CTCAGTGGAACGAAAACTCACGTTAAGGGATTTTGGTCATGAGATTATCAAAAAGGATCTTCACCTAGAT
CCTTTTAAATTAAAAATGAAGTTTTAAATCAATCTAAAGTATATATGAGTAAACTTGGTCTGACAGTTAC
CAATGCTTAATCAGTGAGGCACCTATCTCAGCGATCTGTCTATTTCGTTCATCCATAGTTGCCTGACTCC
CCGTCGTGTAGATAACTACGATACGGGAGGGCTTACCATCTGGCCCCAGTGCTGCAATGATACCGCGAGA
CCCACGCTCACCGGCTCCAGATTTATCAGCAATAAACCAGCCAGCCGGAAGGGCCGAGCGCAGAAGTGGT
CCTGCAACTTTATCCGCCTCCATCCAGTCTATTAATTGTTGCCGGGAAGCTAGAGTAAGTAGTTCGCCAG
TTAATAGTTTGCGCAACGTTGTTGCCATTGCTACAGGCATCGTGGTGTCACGCTCGTCGTTTGGTATGGC
TTCATTCAGCTCCGGTTCCCAACGATCAAGGCGAGTTACATGATCCCCCATGTTGTGCAAAAAAGCGGTT
AGCTCCTTCGGTCCTCCGATGGTTGTCAGAAGTAAGTTGGCCGCAGTGTTATCACTCATGGTTATGGCAG
CACTGCATAATTCTCTTACTGTCATGCCATCCGTAAGATGCTTTTCTGTGACTGGTGAGTACTCAACCAA
GTCATTCTGAGAATAGTGTATGCGGCGACCGAGTTGCTCTTGCCCGGCGTCAATACGGGATAATACCGCG
CCACATAGCAGAACTTTAAAAGTGCTCATCATTGGAAAACGTTCTTCGGGGCGAAAACTCTCAAGGATCT
TACCGCTGTTGAGATCCAGTTCGATGTAACCCACTCGTGCACCCAACTGATCTTCAGCATCTTTTACTTT
CACCAGCGTTTCTGGGTGAGCAAAAACAGGAAGGCAAAATGCCGCAAAAAAGGGAATAAGGGCGACACGG
AAATGTTGAATACTCATACTCTTCCTTTTTCAATATTATTGAAGCATTTATCAGGGTTATTGTCTCATGA
GCGGATACATATTTGAATGTATTTAGAAAAATAAACAAATAGGGGTTCCGCGCACATTTCCCCGAAAAGT
GCCACCT
