>Addgene plasmid #64538 | FRP1671 | addgene partial sequence | sequence record 111483 | DK060425_1 5'-TCCTTAAACCTGTCTTGTAA-3'
GGTCCTTTTCATCACGTGCTATAAAAATAATTATAATTTAAATTTTTTAATATAAATATATAAATTAAAA
ATAGAAAGTAAAAAAAGAAATTAAAGAAAAAATAGTTTTTGTTTTCCGAAGATGTAAAAGACTCTAGGGG
GATCGCCAACAAATACTACCTTTTATCTTGCTCTTCCTGCTCTCAGGTATTAATGCCGAATTGTTTCATC
TTGTCTGTGTAGAAGACCACACACGAAAATCCTGTGATTTTACATTTTACTTATCGTTAATCGAATGTAT
ATCTATTTAATCTGCTTTTCTTGTCTAATAAATATATATGTAAAGTACGCTTTTTGTTGAAATTTTTTAA
ACCTTTGTTTATTTTTTTTTCTTCATTCCGTAACTCTTCTACCTTCTTTATTTACTTTCTAAAATCCAAA
TACAAAACATAAAAATAAATAAACACAGAGTAAATTCCCAAATTATTCCATCATTAAAAGATACGAGGCG
CGTGTAAGTTACAGGCAAGCGATCCGTCTTAATTAACTCTGGCGCGCCACTACTTTTTGGAACTCTTGTT
GTTCTTTGGAGTTCAATGCGTCCATCTTTACAGTCCTGTCTTATTGTTCTTGATTTGTGCCCCGTAAAAT
ACTGTTACTTGGTTCTGGCGAGGTATTGGATAGTTCCTTTTTATAAAGGCCATGAAGGTTTTTCTTTCCA
ATTTTTTTTTTTTCGTCATTATAGAAATCATTACGACCGAGATTCCCGGCATATGGTAATAACTGATATA
ATTAAATTGAAGCTCTAATTTGTGAGTTTAGTATACATGCATTTACTTATAATACAGTTTTTTAGTTTTG
CTGGCCGCATCTTCTCAAATATGCTTCCCAGCCTGCTTTTCTGTAACGTTCACCCTCTACCTTAGCATCC
CTTCCCTTTGCAAATAGTCCTCTTCCAACAATAATAATGTCAGATCCTGTAGAGACCACATCATCCACGG
TTCTATACTGTTGACCCAATGCGTCTCCCTTGTCATCTAAACCCACACCGGGTGTCATAATCAACCAATC
GTAACCTTCATCTCTTCCACCCATGTCTCTTTGAGCA
