>Addgene plasmid #64538 | FRP1671 | addgene partial sequence | sequence record 111484 | M13pUC-Rev 5'-AGCGGATAACAATTTCACACAGG-3'
GACCATGATTACGCCAAGCTCGAAATTAACCCTCACTAAAGGGAACAAAAGCTGGGTACAAGTGACAATA
TATATATATATATATAATAACGACATCGTTATCTGTAAATACGGCCGAAGCTGGGTACCATTCCTATACC
ACGAGGAGACCTAGTATGTCCTGGCTATCTAATATTATGGCCTCTAGCAGCAACGAAATGCCAACAATTA
AATCCAAGTTCACCTATTCTGACTTTTATATTTAATAACTAACATTTTTATCAACGATGGAATTGCAACA
GCTTTACTAATCTTTACTTGTAATTTGGCTTTTTTGATCTATAATATTTATTGTATGGAAAGTAGCATCC
AACCAAATCCCGCGAAGTTTTCCTGATTTACATAACAAGCAAATACTAAAAACGTTAACACACATGTGCT
TCTTTATTGTAAAGAAACCTCCATCATCCTCTTTTGTAACTTGGTCCTACAATAAATTTATCCAGTGTGA
CAGCTTTATAGGAGGCGTAAAGTAGTCTCATGAAGTAGATGAGTCTTGTTCACCATATTTTTCTTCTCGA
CTGCGAATTAACACTGTTCTTTGATGTTAGAACAATTTAGGTTCAAAGTACGAGTCACGACATGTAACAA
GGGAAAAAAAGGATATTCATTTCAATAAAGTTCGTTTTATAAAAGTATAGTACTTGTGAGAGAAAGTAGG
TTTATACATAATTTTACAACTCATTACGCACACTCATGGTTTTTGGCCAGCGAAAACAGTTTCAAAAGAT
TGCTGGAAGTCTGCAATAATGTCATCAATAAATTCGATACCAACAGAGACACGAATTAAGTCCTTGGTAA
CACCAGATGCCAACTTTTCTTTGTCATTTAATTGTTTGTGGGTAGTGAAGTATGGAGCAATGACTAAGGT
CTTGGCATCACCAACATTGGCCAAGTTAGAGGCTAGCTTTAAATTGTCAACAACTTGAGCACCAGAAAGT
TTGAATGGGTCAGTTTCCTTGTCGGCATTTGGTAAGTCTTTTACACCGAAAGATAAGACACCACCGAAAC
CGTTAGA
