>Addgene plasmid #64538 | FRP1671 | addgene partial sequence | sequence record 112640 | M13pUC-Fwd 5'-CCCAGTCACGACGTTGTAAAACG-3'
ACTCACTATAGGGCGAATTGGAGAAACAGAATAATATATAAACCTGTATAATATAACCTTGAAGACTATA
TTTCTTTTCGCGGCCGCCTATAGGGCGAATTGGAGCTCCCTAGGTGCTGTATATACTCACAGCATAACTG
TATATACACCCAGGGTCTAGGTGCTGTATATACTCACAGCATAACTGTATATACACCCAGGGTCTAGGTG
CTGTATATACTCACAGCATAACTGTATATACACCCAGGGTCTAGGTGCTGTATATACTCACAGCATAACT
GTATATACACCCAGGGTCTAGAGCATGTGCTCTGTATGTATATAAAACTCTTGTTTTCTTCTTTTCTCTT
CTTTCCTTATACATTAGGACCTTTGCAGCATAAATTACTATACTTCTATACTAGTGGATCCCCCGGGCTG
CAGGAATTCATGCCATCTCATTTCGATACTGTTCAACTACACGCCGGTCAAGAGAACCCTGGTGACAATG
CTCACAGATCCAGAGCTGTACCAATTTACGCCACCACTTCTTATGTTTTCGAAAACTCTAAGCATGGTTC
GCAATTGTTTGGTTTAGAAGTTCCAGGTTACGTCTATTCCCGTTTCCAAAACCCAACCAGTAATGTTTTG
GAAGAAAGAATTGCTGCTTTAGAAGGTGGTGCTGCTGCTTTGGCTGTTTCCTCCGGTCAAGCCGCTCAAA
CCCTTGCCATCCAAGGTTTGGCACACACTGGTGACAACATCGTTTCCACTTCTTACTTATACGGTGGTAC
TTATAACCAGTTCAAAATCTCGTTCAAAAGATTTGGTATCGAGGCTAGATTTGTTGAAGGTGACAATCCA
